Addgene plasmid #207305: pHCMV_SABV_GPC
Purpose: Mammalian expression of Sabia virus GPC protein
Depositing lab: Feng Zhang. Depositing organization: Broad Institute. Publication: Cell type-specific delivery by modular envelope design. Strebinger D, Frangieh CJ, Friedrich MJ, Faure G, Macrae RK, Zhang F. Nat Commun. 2023 Aug 23;14(1):5141. doi: 10.1038/s41467-023-40788-8. PubMed 37612276.
Backbone
  Vector backbone: pHCMV
  Backbone manufacturer: Clontech
  Backbone size w/o insert (bp): 4764
  Vector type: Mammalian Expression
Growth in bacteria
  Bacterial resistance: Ampicillin, 100 μg/mL
  Growth temperature: 37°C
  Growth strain: NEB Stable
  Copy number: High Copy
Gene/Insert
  Gene/Insert name: SABV_GPC
  Species: Sabia virus
  Insert size (bp): 1464
  Mutation: mammalian codon optimization
  Promoter: CMV promoter
  Cloning method: Restriction Enzyme; 5′ cloning site EcoRI (not destroyed); 3′ cloning site BglII (not destroyed)
Resource information
  A portion of this plasmid was derived from a plasmid made by: synthesis
Terms and licenses: Academic/Nonprofit Terms; Industry Terms: Not Available to Industry
How to cite: pHCMV_SABV_GPC was a gift from Feng Zhang (Addgene plasmid # 207305 ; http://n2t.net/addgene:207305 ; RRID:Addgene_207305)
