[The description below was written by a language model from this plasmid's Addgene catalogue record and pLannotate feature annotations shown in this document.]
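Description:
pHCMV_SABV_GPC is a mammalian expression plasmid built on the pHCMV backbone that carries the glycoprotein precursor (GPC) of Sabia virus, a mammarenavirus. The 1,464 bp open reading frame was made by synthesis with mammalian codon optimization and inserted between EcoRI and BglII sites, both of which remain intact, giving a sequenced construct of about 6.2 kb. In bacteria the plasmid replicates from a high-copy ColE1/pUC-type origin and is selected with ampicillin through the β-lactamase gene. An f1 phage origin, a T7 promoter, lac promoter/operator elements, and fragments of lacZα, lacI and a pBluescript polylinker are also annotated. These are leftovers of the cloning-vector ancestry and play no part in expression in mammalian cells. The record lists no mammalian selection marker, so the plasmid is suited to transient transfection.

Expression is driven by the human cytomegalovirus immediate early enhancer and promoter, followed by a rabbit β-globin intron upstream of the coding sequence, which generally improves mRNA processing and yield. A rabbit β-globin polyadenylation signal terminates the transcript. No epitope tag or reporter is annotated. The encoded GPC is processed into the GP1 and GP2 subunits, and its stable signal peptide is retained as a third component of the glycoprotein complex. That peptide is required for maturation cleavage, transport to the cell surface and acid pH-dependent membrane fusion. The stated purpose is simply mammalian expression of the Sabia virus GPC. The associated publication concerns modular envelope design for cell type-specific delivery, which suggests use as a viral envelope glycoprotein in that work, although the record does not spell out the exact application.
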