Features (pLannotate 1.2.2; 16 found; start..end, strand, type, name):
     97..476     +  enhancer       CMV enhancer: human cytomegalovirus immediate early enhancer
    477..680     +  promoter       CMV promoter: human cytomegalovirus (CMV) immediate early promoter
    792..1364    +  intron         β-globin intron: intron from rabbit β-globin gene
   1425..2888    +  CDS            GPC: GLYC_SABVB - Also known as GP-C. Experimental evidence at protein level: Swiss-Prot protein existence level 1. Stable signal peptide (SSP): cleaved and functions as a signal peptide. In addition, it is also retained as the third component of the GP complex. The SSP is required for efficient glycoprotein expression, post-translational maturation cleavage of GP1 and GP2, glycoprotein transport to the cell surface plasma membrane, formation of infectious virus particles, and acid pH-dependent glycoprotein- mediated cell fusion. From Sabia mammarenavirus (isolate Human/Brasil/SPH114202/1990) (SABV
   2998..3053    +  polyA_signal   β-globin poly(A) signal: rabbit β-globin polyadenylation signal (Gil and Proudfoot, 1987)
   3435..3451    -  protein_bind   lac operator: The lac repressor binds to the lac operator to inhibit transcription in E. coli. This inhibition can be relieved by adding lactose or isopropyl-β-D-thiogalactopyranoside (IPTG). lac repressor encoded by lacI
   3459..3489    -  promoter       lac promoter: promoter for the E. coli lac operon
   3504..3525    -  protein_bind   CAP binding site: CAP binding activates transcription in the presence of cAMP. E. coli catabolite activator protein
   3538..3630    -  CDS            lacI (fragment): lac repressor; lacI; The lac repressor binds to the lac operator to inhibit transcription in E. coli. This inhibition can be relieved by adding lactose or isopropyl-β-D-thiogalactopyranoside (IPTG).
   3813..4401    -  rep_origin     ori: high-copy-number ColE1/pMB1/pBR322/pUC origin of replication
   4572..5432    -  CDS            AmpR: β-lactamase; bla; confers resistance to ampicillin, carbenicillin, and related antibiotics
   5433..5537    -  promoter       AmpR promoter: bla
   5590..6018    -  rep_origin     f1 ori (sequence partly withheld): f1 bacteriophage origin of replication; arrow indicates direction of (+) strand synthesis
   6023..6178    -  CDS            lacZα (fragment): LacZα fragment of β-galactosidase; lacZ fragment
   6186..6204    +  promoter       T7 promoter: promoter for bacteriophage T7 RNA polymerase
   6213..14      +  misc_feature   MCS (fragment) (across the origin): pBluescript multiple cloning site
>Addgene plasmid #207305 | pHCMV_SABV_GPC | addgene full sequence | sequence record 407421 | Addgene NGS Result
GCGGCCGCTCTAGAGAGCTTGGCCCATTGCATACGTTGTATCCATATCATAATATGTACATTTATATTGG
CTCATGTCCAACATTACCGCCATGTTGACATTGATTATTGACTAGTTATTAATAGTAATCAATTACGGGG
TCATTAGTTCATAGCCCATATATGGAGTTCCGCGTTACATAACTTACGGTAAATGGCCCGCCTGGCTGAC
CGCCCAACGACCCCCGCCCATTGACGTCAATAATGACGTATGTTCCCATAGTAACGCCAATAGGGACTTT
CCATTGACGTCAATGGGTGGAGTATTTACGGTAAACTGCCCACTTGGCAGTACATCAAGTGTATCATATG
CCAAGTACGCCCCCTATTGACGTCAATGACGGTAAATGGCCCGCCTGGCATTATGCCCAGTACATGACCT
TATGGGACTTTCCTACTTGGCAGTACATCTACGTATTAGTCATCGCTATTACCATGGTGATGCGGTTTTG
GCAGTACATCAATGGGCGTGGATAGCGGTTTGACTCACGGGGATTTCCAAGTCTCCACCCCATTGACGTC
AATGGGAGTTTGTTTTGGCACCAAAATCAACGGGACTTTCCAAAATGTCGTAACAACTCCGCCCCATTGA
CGCAAATGGGCGGTAGGCGTGTACGGTGGGAGGTCTATATAAGCAGAGCTCGTTTAGTGAACCGTCAGAT
CGCCTGGACACGCCATCCACGCTGTTTTGACCTCCATAGATGACACCGGGACCGATCCAGCCTCCGGTCG
ACCGATCCTGAGAACTTCAGGGTGAGTTTGGGGACCCTTGATTGTTCTTTCTTTTTCGCTATTGTAAAAT
TCATGTTATATGGAGGGGGCAAAGTTTTCAGGGTGTTGTTTAGAATGGGAAGATGTCCCTTGTATCACCA
TGGACCCTCATGATAATTTTGTTTCTTTCACTTTCTACTCTGTTGACAACCATTGTCTCCTCTTATTTTC
TTTTCATTTTCTGTAACTTTTTCGTTAAACTTTAGCTTGCATTTGTAACGAATTTTTAAATTCACTTTTG
TTTATTTGTCAGATTGTAAGTACTTTCTCTAATCACTTTTTTTTCAAGGCAATCAGGGTATATTATATTG
TACTTCAGCACAGTTTTAGAGAACAATTGTTATAATTAAATGATAAGGTAGAATATTTCTGCATATAAAT
TCTGGCTGGCGTGGAAATATTCTTATTGGTAGAAACAACTACACCCTGGTCATCATCCTGCCTTTCTCTT
TATGGTTACAATGATATACACTGTTTGAGATGAGGATAAAATACTCTGAGTCCAAACCGGGCCCCTCTGC
TAACCATGTTCATGCCTTCTTCTCTTTCCTACAGCTCCTGGGCAACGTGCTGGTTGTTGTGCTGTCTCAT
CATTTTGGCAAAGAATTCGCCACCATGGGCCAACTGTTCTCCTTCTTCGAGGAAGTCCCCAACATCATCC
ACGAGGCCATTAACATCGCTCTGATCGCTGTCTCCCTCATCGCTGCTCTGAAGGGCATGATCAATCTGTG
GAAGTCCGGACTGTTCCAGCTGATCTTCTTTCTCACACTGGCCGGAAGGAGCTGCTCCTTTAGAATTGGC
AGATCCACCGAGCTGCAGAACATTACCTTCGACATGCTCAAGGTGTTCGAGGACCACCCTACAAGCTGCA
TGGTCAACCACAGCACCTACTACGTCCACGAGAACAAGAACGCTACATGGTGCCTCGAAGTGAGCGTCAC
CGACGTGACACTGCTCATGGCCGAACATGACAGACAAGTGCTGAACAATCTGTCCAACTGTGTGCATCCC
GCCGTGGAACATAGGAGCAGAATGGTCGGCCTCCTCGAGTGGATTTTTAGAGCCCTCAAATACGATTTCA
ACCACGACCCCACCCCTCTGTGCCAGAAGCAGACCAGCACAGTCAACGAGACAAGAGTGCAGATCAACAT
TACCGAGGGATTCGGCTCCCATGGCTTTGAGGATACAATTCTGCAGAGGCTGGGAGTGCTGTTCGGAAGC
AGAATTGCCTTCTCCAACATCCAAGACCTCGGCAAGAAGAGGTTTCTGCTGATTAGGAACTCCACATGGA
AGAACCAGTGCGAGATGAACCACGTGAACAGCATGCACCTCATGCTGGCCAATGCTGGCAGAAGCAGCGG
ATCTAGAAGGCCTCTGGGAATCTTCAGCTGGACCATCACCGACGCCGTGGGAAACGACATGCCCGGCGGC
TACTGCCTCGAGAGGTGGATGCTCGTCACCAGCGATCTGAAGTGCTTTGGCAACACAGCTCTGGCCAAGT
GCAATCTCGACCACGACAGCGAGTTCTGCGACATGCTGAAGCTGTTTGAATTTAACAAAAAGGCCATTGA
GACCCTCAACGACAACACCAAGAATAAGGTGAATCTGCTGACCCACTCCATCAATGCTCTGATCTCCGAC
AATCTGCTGATGAAGAATAGACTGAAGGAGCTGCTGAACACACCTTACTGCAACTACACCAAGTTTTGGT
ACGTCAACCACACCGCTAGCGGCGAGCACTCTCTGCCTAGATGCTGGCTGGTGAGAAACAACAGCTATCT
GAACGAGAGCGAGTTTAGAAACGACTGGATTATCGAGAGCGACCATCTGCTCAGCGAAATGCTGAACAAG
GAGTACATTGATAGGCAAGGCAAAACCCCTCTGACACTGGTCGACATCTGCTTTTGGAGCACACTGTTCT
TCACCACCACACTGTTCCTCCATCTGGTGGGATTTCCTACACATAGACACATTAGAGGCGAGCCTTGTCC
TCTGCCCCATAGACTCAACAGCAGAGGCGGATGCAGATGCGGAAAGTACCCCGAGCTCAAAAAGCCCATC
ACATGGCATAAAAACCACTGATGTCTTCCTGGAGCTCCAGTCATTGACTATAACGTCTCAGATCTTTTTC
CCTCTGCCAAAAATTATGGGGACATCATGAAGCCCCTTGAGCATCTGACTTCTGGCTAATAAAGGAAATT
TATTTTCATTGCAATAGTGTGTTGGAATTTTTTGTGTCTCTCACTCGGAAGGACATATGGGAGGGCAAAT
CATTTAAAACATCAGAATGAGTATTTGGTTTAGAGTTTGGCAACATATGCCCATATGCTGGCTGCCATGA
ACAAAGGTTGGCTATAAAGAGGTCATCAGTATATGAAACAGCCCCCTGCTGTCCATTCCTTATTCCATAG
AAAAGCCTTGACTTGAGGTTAGATTTTTTTTATATTTTGTTTTGTGTTATTTTTTTCTTTAACATCCCTA
AAATTTTCCTTACATGTTTTACTAGCCAGATTTTTCCTCCTCTCCTGACTACTCCCAGTCATAGCTGTCC
CTCTTCTCTTATGGAGATCCCTCGACGGATCGGCCGCAATTCGTAATCATGTCATAGCTGTTTCCTGTGT
GAAATTGTTATCCGCTCACAATTCCACACAACATACGAGCCGGAAGCATAAAGTGTAAAGCCTGGGGTGC
CTAATGAGTGAGCTAACTCACATTAATTGCGTTGCGCTCACTGCCCGCTTTCCAGTCGGGAAACCTGTCG
TGCCAGCTGCATTAATGAATCGGCCAACGCGCGGGGAGAGGCGGTTTGCGTATTGGGCGCTCTTCCGCTT
CCTCGCTCACTGACTCGCTGCGCTCGGTCGTTCGGCTGCGGCGAGCGGTATCAGCTCACTCAAAGGCGGT
AATACGGTTATCCACAGAATCAGGGGATAACGCAGGAAAGAACATGTGAGCAAAAGGCCAGCAAAAGGCC
AGGAACCGTAAAAAGGCCGCGTTGCTGGCGTTTTTCCATAGGCTCCGCCCCCCTGACGAGCATCACAAAA
ATCGACGCTCAAGTCAGAGGTGGCGAAACCCGACAGGACTATAAAGATACCAGGCGTTTCCCCCTGGAAG
CTCCCTCGTGCGCTCTCCTGTTCCGACCCTGCCGCTTACCGGATACCTGTCCGCCTTTCTCCCTTCGGGA
AGCGTGGCGCTTTCTCATAGCTCACGCTGTAGGTATCTCAGTTCGGTGTAGGTCGTTCGCTCCAAGCTGG
GCTGTGTGCACGAACCCCCCGTTCAGCCCGACCGCTGCGCCTTATCCGGTAACTATCGTCTTGAGTCCAA
CCCGGTAAGACACGACTTATCGCCACTGGCAGCAGCCACTGGTAACAGGATTAGCAGAGCGAGGTATGTA
GGCGGTGCTACAGAGTTCTTGAAGTGGTGGCCTAACTACGGCTACACTAGAAGAACAGTATTTGGTATCT
GCGCTCTGCTGAAGCCAGTTACCTTCGGAAAAAGAGTTGGTAGCTCTTGATCCGGCAAACAAACCACCGC
TGGTAGCGGTGGTTTTTTTGTTTGCAAGCAGCAGATTACGCGCAGAAAAAAAGGATCTCAAGAAGATCCT
TTGATCTTTTCTACGGGGTCTGACGCTCAGTGGAACGAAAACTCACGTTAAGGGATTTTGGTCATGAGAT
TATCAAAAAGGATCTTCACCTAGATCCTTTTAAATTAAAAATGAAGTTTTAAATCAATCTAAAGTATATA
TGAGTAAACTTGGTCTGACAGTTACCAATGCTTAATCAGTGAGGCACCTATCTCAGCGATCTGTCTATTT
CGTTCATCCATAGTTGCCTGACTCCCCGTCGTGTAGATAACTACGATACGGGAGGGCTTACCATCTGGCC
CCAGTGCTGCAATGATACCGCGAGACCCACGCTCACCGGCACCAGATTTATCAGCAATAAACCAGCCAGC
CGGAAGGGCCGAGCGCAGAAGTGGTCCTGCAACTTTATCCGCCTCCATCCAGTCTATTAATTGTTGCCGG
GAAGCTAGAGTAAGTAGTTCGCCAGTTAATAGTTTGCGCAACGTTGTTGCCATTGCTACAGGCATCGTGG
TGTCACGCTCGTCGTTTGGTATGGCTTCATTCAGCTCCGGTTCCCAACGATCAAGGCGAGTTACATGATC
CCCCATGTTGTGCAAAAAAGCGGTTAGCTCCTTCGGTCCTCCGATCGTTGTCAGAAGTAAGTTGGCCGCA
GTGTTATCACTCATGGTTATGGCAGCACTGCATAATTCTCTTACTGTCATGCCATCCGTAAGATGCTTTT
CTGTGACTGGTGAGTACTCAACCAAGTCATTCTGAGAATAGTGTATGCGGCGACCGAGTTGCTCTTGCCC
GGCGTCAATACGGGATAATACCGCGCCACATAGCAGAACTTTAAAAGTGCTCATCATTGGAAAACGTTCT
TCGGGGCGAAAACTCTCAAGGATCTTACCGCTGTTGAGATCCAGTTCGATGTAACCCACTCGTGCACCCA
ACTGATCTTCAGCATCTTTTACTTTCACCAGCGTTTCTGGGTGAGCAAAAACAGGAAGGCAAAATGCCGC
AAAAAAGGGAATAAGGGCGACACGGAAATGTTGAATACTCATACTCTTCCTTTTTCAATATTATTGAAGC
ATTTATCAGGGTTATTGTCTCATGAGCGGATACATATTTGAATGTATTTAGAAAAATAAACAAATAGGGG
TTCCGCGCACATTTCCCCGAAAAGTGCCACCTAAATTGTAAGCGTTAATATTTTGTTAAAATTCGCGTTA
AATTTTTGTTAAATCAGCTCATTTTTTAACCAATAGGCCGAAATCGGCAAAATCCCTTATAAATCAAAAG
AATAGACCGAGATAGGGT
[37 nt withheld, positions 5689-5725]
AAAGAACGTGGACTCCAACGTCAAAGG
[49 nt withheld, positions 5753-5801]
T
[91 nt withheld, positions 5803-5893]
G
[124 nt withheld, positions 5895-6018]
CCCATTCGCCATTCAGGCTGCGCAACTGTTGGGAAGGGCGATCGGTGCGGGCCTCTTCGCTATTACGCCA
GCTGGCGAAAGGGGGATGTGCTGCAAGGCGATTAAGTTGGGTAACGCCAGGGTTTTCCCAGTCACGACGT
TGTAAAACGACGGCCAGTGAGCGCGCGTAATACGACTCACTATAGGGCGAATTGGAGCTCCACCGCGGTG
